>Addgene plasmid #142038 | TFORF2339 | addgene full sequence | sequence record 395929 | Addgene NGS Result
TTAATGTAGTCTTATGCAATACTCTTGTAGTCTTGCAACATGGTAACGATGAGTTAGCAACATGCCTTAC
AAGGAGAGAAAAAGCACCGTGCATGCCGATTGGTGGAAGTAAGGTGGTACGATCGTGCCTTATTAGGAAG
GCAACAGACGGGTCTGACATGGATTGGACGAACCACTGAATTGCCGCATTGCAGAGATATTGTATTTAAG
TGCCTAGCTCGATACATAAACGGGTCTCTCTGGTTAGACCAGATCTGAGCCTGGGAGCTCTCTGGCTAAC
TAGGGAACCCACTGCTTAAGCCTCAATAAAGCTTGCCTTGAGTGCTTCAAGTAGTGTGTGCCCGTCTGTT
GTGTGACTCTGGTAACTAGAGATCCCTCAGACCCTTTTAGTCAGTGTGGAAAATCTCTAGCAGTGGCGCC
CGAACAGGGACTTGAAAGCGAAAGGGAAACCAGAGGAGCTCTCTCGACGCAGGACTCGGCTTGCTGAAGC
GCGCACGGCAAGAGGCGAGGGGCGGCGACTGGTGAGTACGCCAAAAATTTTGACTAGCGGAGGCTAGAAG
GAGAGAGATGGGTGCGAGAGCGTCAGTATTAAGCGGGGGAGAATTAGATCGCGATGGGAAAAAATTCGGT
TAAGGCCAGGGGGAAAGAAAAAATATAAATTAAAACATATAGTATGGGCAAGCAGGGAGCTAGAACGATT
CGCAGTTAATCCTGGCCTGTTAGAAACATCAGAAGGCTGTAGACAAATACTGGGACAGCTACAACCATCC
CTTCAGACAGGATCAGAAGAACTTAGATCATTATATAATACAGTAGCAACCCTCTATTGTGTGCATCAAA
GGATAGAGATAAAAGACACCAAGGAAGCTTTAGACAAGATAGAGGAAGAGCAAAACAAAAGTAAGACCAC
CGCACAGCAAGCGGCCGCTGATCTTCAGACCTGGAGGAGGAGATATGAGGGACAATTGGAGAAGTGAATT
ATATAAATATAAAGTAGTAAAAATTGAACCATTAGGAGTAGCACCCACCAAGGCAAAGAGAAGAGTGGTG
CAGAGAGAAAAAAGAGCAGTGGGAATAGGAGCTTTGTTCCTTGGGTTCTTGGGAGCAGCAGGAAGCACTA
TGGGCGCAGCGTCAATGACGCTGACGGTACAGGCCAGACAATTATTGTCTGGTATAGTGCAGCAGCAGAA
CAATTTGCTGAGGGCTATTGAGGCGCAACAGCATCTGTTGCAACTCACAGTCTGGGGCATCAAGCAGCTC
CAGGCAAGAATCCTGGCTGTGGAAAGATACCTAAAGGATCAACAGCTCCTGGGGATTTGGGGTTGCTCTG
GAAAACTCATTTGCACCACTGCTGTGCCTTGGAATGCTAGTTGGAGTAATAAATCTCTGGAACAGATTTG
GAATCACACGACCTGGATGGAGTGGGACAGAGAAATTAACAATTACACAAGCTTAATACACTCCTTAATT
GAAGAATCGCAAAACCAGCAAGAAAAGAATGAACAAGAATTATTGGAATTAGATAAATGGGCAAGTTTGT
GGAATTGGTTTAACATAACAAATTGGCTGTGGTATATAAAATTATTCATAATGATAGTAGGAGGCTTGGT
AGGTTTAAGAATAGTTTTTGCTGTACTTTCTATAGTGAATAGAGTTAGGCAGGGATATTCACCATTATCG
TTTCAGACCCACCTCCCAACCCCGAGGGGACCCATGCATTGCATCTCAATTAGTCAGCAACCAGGTGTGG
AAAGTCCCCAGGCTCCCCAGCAGGCAGAAGTATGCAAAGCATGCGTCTCAATTAGTCAGCAACCATAGTC
CCGCCCCTAACTCCGCCCATCCCGCCCCTAACTCCGCCCAGTTCCGCCCATTCTCCGCCCCATGGCTGAC
TAATTTTTTTTATTTATGCAGAGGCCGAGGCCGCCTCGGCCTCTGAGCTATTCCAGAAGTAGTGAGGAGG
CTTTTTTGGAGGCCTAGGCTTTTGCAAAAAGCTTTCTAGAGGTACCACCGGAGCTTACCATGACCGAGTA
CAAGCCCACGGTGCGCCTCGCCACCCGCGACGACGTCCCCAGGGCCGTACGCACCCTCGCCGCCGCGTTC
GCCGACTACCCCGCCACGCGCCACACCGTCGATCCGGACCGCCACATCGAGCGGGTCACCGAGCTGCAAG
AACTCTTCCTCACGCGCGTCGGGCTCGACATCGGCAAGGTGTGGGTCGCGGACGACGGCGCCGCCGTGGC
GGTCTGGACCACGCCGGAGAGCGTCGAAGCGGGGGCGGTGTTCGCCGAGATCGGCCCGCGCATGGCCGAG
TTGAGCGGTTCCCGGCTGGCCGCGCAGCAACAGATGGAAGGCCTCCTGGCGCCGCACCGGCCCAAGGAGC
CCGCGTGGTTCCTGGCCACCGTCGGCGTCTCGCCCGACCACCAGGGCAAGGGTCTGGGCAGCGCCGTCGT
GCTCCCCGGAGTGGAGGCGGCCGAGCGCGCCGGGGTGCCCGCCTTCCTGGAGACCTCCGCGCCCCGCAAC
CTCCCCTTCTACGAGCGGCTCGGCTTCACCGTCACCGCCGACGTCGAGGTGCCCGAAGGACCGCGCACCT
GGTGCATGACCCGCAAGCCCGGTGCCAGTTAACGAATTCTAGATCTTGAGACAAATGGCAGTATTCATCC
ACAATTTTAAAAGAAAAGGGGGGATTGGGGGGTACAGTGCAGGGGAAAGAATAGTAGACATAATAGCAAC
AGACATACAAACTAAAGAATTACAAAAACAAATTACAAAAATTCAAAATTTTCGGGTTTATTACAGGGAC
AGCAGAGATCCACTTTGGCGCCGGCTCGAGGCCTGCAGGTGCAAAGATGGATAAAGTTTTAAACAGAGAG
GAATCTTTGCAGCTAATGGACCTTCTAGGTCTTGAAAGGAGTGGGAATTGGCTCCGGTGCCCGTCAGTGG
GCAGAGCGCACATCGCCCACAGTCCCCGAGAAGTTGGGGGGAGGGGTCGGCAATTGAACCGGTGCCTAGA
GAAGGTGGCGCGGGGTAAACTGGGAAAGTGATGTCGTGTACTGGCTCCGCCTTTTTCCCGAGGGTGGGGG
AGAACCGTATATAAGTGCAGTAGTCGCCGTGAACGTTCTTTTTCGCAACGGGTTTGCCGCCAGAACACAG
GTAAGTGCCGTGTGTGGTTCCCGCGGGCCTGGCCTCTTTACGGGTTATGGCCCTTGCGTGCCTTGAATTA
CTTCCACCTGGCTGCAGTACGTGATTCTTGATCCCGAGCTTCGGGTTGGAAGTGGGTGGGAGAGTTCGAG
GCCTTGCGCTTAAGGAGCCCCTTCGCCTCGTGCTTGAGTTGAGGCCTGGCCTGGGCGCTGGGGCCGCCGC
GTGCGAATCTGGTGGCACCTTCGCGCCTGTCTCGCTGCTTTCGATAAGTCTCTAGCCATTTAAAATTTTT
GATGACCTGCTGCGACGCTTTTTTTCTGGCAAGATAGTCTTGTAAATGCGGGCCAAGATCTGCACACTGG
TATTTCGGTTTTTGGGGCCGCGGGCGGCGACGGGGCCCGTGCGTCCCAGCGCACATGTTCGGCGAGGCGG
GGCCTGCGAGCGCGGCCACCGAGAATCGGACGGGGGTAGTCTCAAGCTGGCCGGCCTGCTCTGGTGCCTG
GCCTCGCGCCGCCGTGTATCGCCCCGCCCTGGGCGGCAAGGCTGGCCCGGTCGGCACCAGTTGCGTGAGC
GGAAAGATGGCCGCTTCCCGGCCCTGCTGCAGGGAGCTCAAAATGGAGGACGCGGCGCTCGGGAGAGCGG
GCGGGTGAGTCACCCACACAAAGGAAAAGGGCCTTTCCGTCCTCAGCCGTCGCTTCATGTGACTCCACGG
AGTACCGGGCGCCGTCCAGGCACCTCGATTAGTTCTCGAGCTTTTGGAGTACGTCGTCTTTAGGTTGGGG
GGAGGGGTTTTATGCGATGGAGTTTCCCCACACTGAGTGGGTGGAGACTGAAGTTAGGCCAGCTTGGCAC
TTGATGTAATTCTCCTTGGAATTTGCCCTTTTTGAGTTTGGATCTTGGTTCATTCTCAAGCCTCAGACAG
TGGTTCAAAGTTTTTTTCTTCCATTTCAGGTGTCGTGAGGCTAGCACCGCCACCATGGCAGCCATGCCTC
TGAAAGCTCAATACCAGGAGATGGTGACCTTCGAGGATGTGGCTGTGCACTTCACCAAGACAGAATGGAC
TGGCCTTTCTCCTGCCCAGAGGGCCCTGTACAGAAGTGTGATGTTGGAGAATTTTGGGAACCTGACTGCT
TTGGGGTACCCAGTTCCCAAACCTGCACTGATCTCACTTTTGGAGAGAGGGGACATGGCTTGGGGCCTGG
AAGCACAGGATGATCCCCCAGCAGAGAGGACCAAAAACGTCTGTAAAGATGTTGAGACCAACATTGACAG
TGAGTCCACATTAATCCAGGGAATTTCTGAAGAAAGAGATGGGATGATGTCACATGGTCAGCTGAAGAGT
GTCCCTCAGAGAACTGACTTCCCAGAAACACGTAATGTGGAAAAGCACCAGGACATCCCCACAGTGAAAA
ATATCCAAGGAAAGGTTCCAAGAATCCCCTGTGCAAGGAAACCTTTCATATGTGAGGAGTGTGGGAAATC
CTTCAGCTACTTTTCTTACTATGCTAGACACCAGAGAATCCACACTGGGGAGAAACCTTTTGAGTGTAGT
GAGTGTGGAAAAGCCTTTAATGGTAATTCTTCGTTAATTCGGCACCAGAGGATTCACACTGGAGAGAGAC
CCTATCAGTGTGAGGAGTGTGGGCGAGCCTTTAATGATAATGCAAATCTGATCAGGCATCAGAGAATCCA
CAGTGGGGACAGACCCTATTACTGTACAGAGTGTGGGAATAGTTTCACGAGTAGTTCCGAGTTTGTTATA
CATCAGAGAATCCACACTGGGGAGAAACCCTATGAGTGTAATGAGTGTGGCAAAGCTTTTGTTGGTAATT
CACCCCTACTTCGGCATCAGAAAATCCACACTGGAGAGAAACCCTATGAGTGTAATGAGTGTGGCAAAAG
CTTTGGAAGGACTTCCCATCTAAGCCAACATCAGCGTATTCACACAGGGGAAAAGCCTTATTCTTGTAAA
GTATGTGGACAAGCCTTCAATTTTCATACAAAACTAACTCGGCACCAGAGAATTCACAGTGAGGAGAAAC
CCTTTGACTGTGTAGATTGTGGAAAAGCCTTCAGTGCTCAGGAACAATTAAAAAGGCATCTGAGAATTCA
TACTCAGGAGTCTTCCTATGTATGTGATGAGTGTGGAAAAGCCTTGACTAGCAAAAGAAATCTTCATCAG
CATCAAAGAATCCATACTGGAGAGAAACCCTATGAGTGTAGCAAGTATGAGAAGGCCTTTGGGACTTCTT
CCCAGCTAGGTCACCTTGAGCATGTCTACTCTGGAGAGAAGCCTGTGCTGGACATTTGTCGTTTTGGCCT
CCCAGAATTTTTTACCCCCTTTTACTGGTAGTAATGAACTAGTCCGTAACTTGAAAGTATTTCGATTTCT
TGGCTTTATATATCTTGTGGAAAGGACGACGTGAGCTTGACCTTACGAGGTCTACGCGTTAAGTCGACAA
TCAACCTCTGGATTACAAAATTTGTGAAAGATTGACTGGTATTCTTAACTATGTTGCTCCTTTTACGCTA
TGTGGATACGCTGCTTTAATGCCTTTGTATCATGCTATTGCTTCCCGTATGGCTTTCATTTTCTCCTCCT
TGTATAAATCCTGGTTGCTGTCTCTTTATGAGGAGTTGTGGCCCGTTGTCAGGCAACGTGGCGTGGTGTG
CACTGTGTTTGCTGACGCAACCCCCACTGGTTGGGGCATTGCCACCACCTGTCAGCTCCTTTCCGGGACT
TTCGCTTTCCCCCTCCCTATTGCCACGGCGGAACTCATCGCCGCCTGCCTTGCCCGCTGCTGGACAGGGG
CTCGGCTGTTGGGCACTGACAATTCCGTGGTGTTGTCGGGGAAATCATCGTCCTTTCCTTGGCTGCTCGC
CTGTGTTGCCACCTGGATTCTGCGCGGGACGTCCTTCTGCTACGTCCCTTCGGCCCTCAATCCAGCGGAC
CTTCCTTCCCGCGGCCTGCTGCCGGCTCTGCGGCCTCTTCCGCGTCTTCGCCTTCGCCCTCAGACGAGTC
GGATCTCCCTTTGGGCCGCCTCCCCGCGTCGACTTTAAGACCAATGACTTACAAGGCAGCTGTAGATCTT
AGCCACTTTTTAAAAGAAAAGGGGGGACTGGAAGGGCTAATTCACTCCCAACGAAGACAAGATCTGCTTT
TTGCTTGTACTGGGTCTCTCTGGTTAGACCAGATCTGAGCCTGGGAGCTCTCTGGCTAACTAGGGAACCC
ACTGCTTAAGCCTCAATAAAGCTTGCCTTGAGTGCTTCAAGTAGTGTGTGCCCGTCTGTTGTGTGACTCT
GGTAACTAGAGATCCCTCAGACCCTTTTAGTCAGTGTGGAAAATCTCTAGCAGTACGTATAGTAGTTCAT
GTCATCTTATTATTCAGTATTTATAACTTGCAAAGAAATGAATATCAGAGAGTGAGAGGAACTTGTTTAT
TGCAGCTTATAATGGTTACAAATAAAGCAATAGCATCACAAATTTCACAAATAAAGCATTTTTTTCACTG
CATTCTAGTTGTGGTTTGTCCAAACTCATCAATGTATCTTATCATGTCTGGCTCTAGCTATCCCGCCCCT
AACTCCGCCCATCCCGCCCCTAACTCCGCCCAGTTCCGCCCATTCTCCGCCCCATGGCTGACTAATTTTT
TTTATTTATGCAGAGGCCGAGGCCGCCTCGGCCTCTGAGCTATTCCAGAAGTAGTGAGGAGGCTTTTTTG
GAGGCCTAGGGACGTACCCAATTCGCCCTATAGTGAGTCGTATTACGCGCGCTCACTGGCCGTCGTTTTA
CAACGTCGTGACTGGGAAAACCCTGGCGTTACCCAACTTAATCGCCTTGCAGCACATCCCCCTTTCGCCA
GCTGGCGTAATAGCGAAGAGGCCCGCACCGATCGCCCTTCCCAACAGTTGCGCAGCCTGAATGGCGAATG
GG
[124 nt withheld, positions 7073-7196]
C
[91 nt withheld, positions 7198-7288]
A
[49 nt withheld, positions 7290-7338]
CCTTTGACGTTGGAGTCCACGTTCTTT
[37 nt withheld, positions 7366-7402]
ACCCTATCTCGGTCTATTCTTTTGATTTATAAGGGATTTTGCCGATTTCGGCCTATTGGTTAAAAAATGA
GCTGATTTAACAAAAATTTAACGCGAATTTTAACAAAATATTAACGCTTACAATTTAGGTGGCACTTTTC
GGGGAAATGTGCGCGGAACCCCTATTTGTTTATTTTTCTAAATACATTCAAATATGTATCCGCTCATGAG
ACAATAACCCTGATAAATGCTTCAATAATATTGAAAAAGGAAGAGTATGAGTATTCAACATTTCCGTGTC
GCCCTTATTCCCTTTTTTGCGGCATTTTGCCTTCCTGTTTTTGCTCACCCAGAAACGCTGGTGAAAGTAA
AAGATGCTGAAGATCAGTTGGGTGCACGAGTGGGTTACATCGAACTGGATCTCAACAGCGGTAAGATCCT
TGAGAGTTTTCGCCCCGAAGAACGTTTTCCAATGATGAGCACTTTTAAAGTTCTGCTATGTGGCGCGGTA
TTATCCCGTATTGACGCCGGGCAAGAGCAACTCGGTCGCCGCATACACTATTCTCAGAATGACTTGGTTG
AGTACTCACCAGTCACAGAAAAGCATCTTACGGATGGCATGACAGTAAGAGAATTATGCAGTGCTGCCAT
AACCATGAGTGATAACACTGCGGCCAACTTACTTCTGACAACGATCGGAGGACCGAAGGAGCTAACCGCT
TTTTTGCACAACATGGGGGATCATGTAACTCGCCTTGATCGTTGGGAACCGGAGCTGAATGAAGCCATAC
CAAACGACGAGCGTGACACCACGATGCCTGTAGCAATGGCAACAACGTTGCGCAAACTATTAACTGGCGA
ACTACTTACTCTAGCTTCCCGGCAACAATTAATAGACTGGATGGAGGCGGATAAAGTTGCAGGACCACTT
CTGCGCTCGGCCCTTCCGGCTGGCTGGTTTATTGCTGATAAATCTGGAGCCGGTGAGCGTGGGTCTCGCG
GTATCATTGCAGCACTGGGGCCAGATGGTAAGCCCTCCCGTATCGTAGTTATCTACACGACGGGGAGTCA
GGCAACTATGGATGAACGAAATAGACAGATCGCTGAGATAGGTGCCTCACTGATTAAGCATTGGTAACTG
TCAGACCAAGTTTACTCATATATACTTTAGATTGATTTAAAACTTCATTTTTAATTTAAAAGGATCTAGG
TGAAGATCCTTTTTGATAATCTCATGACCAAAATCCCTTAACGTGAGTTTTCGTTCCACTGAGCGTCAGA
CCCCGTAGAAAAGATCAAAGGATCTTCTTGAGATCCTTTTTTTCTGCGCGTAATCTGCTGCTTGCAAACA
AAAAAACCACCGCTACCAGCGGTGGTTTGTTTGCCGGATCAAGAGCTACCAACTCTTTTTCCGAAGGTAA
CTGGCTTCAGCAGAGCGCAGATACCAAATACTGTTCTTCTAGTGTAGCCGTAGTTAGGCCACCACTTCAA
GAACTCTGTAGCACCGCCTACATACCTCGCTCTGCTAATCCTGTTACCAGTGGCTGCTGCCAGTGGCGAT
AAGTCGTGTCTTACCGGGTTGGACTCAAGACGATAGTTACCGGATAAGGCGCAGCGGTCGGGCTGAACGG
GGGGTTCGTGCACACAGCCCAGCTTGGAGCGAACGACCTACACCGAACTGAGATACCTACAGCGTGAGCT
ATGAGAAAGCGCCACGCTTCCCGAAGGGAGAAAGGCGGACAGGTATCCGGTAAGCGGCAGGGTCGGAACA
GGAGAGCGCACGAGGGAGCTTCCAGGGGGAAACGCCTGGTATCTTTATAGTCCTGTCGGGTTTCGCCACC
TCTGACTTGAGCGTCGATTTTTGTGATGCTCGTCAGGGGGGCGGAGCCTATGGAAAAACGCCAGCAACGC
GGCCTTTTTACGGTTCCTGGCCTTTTGCTGGCCTTTTGCTCACATGTTCTTTCCTGCGTTATCCCCTGAT
TCTGTGGATAACCGTATTACCGCCTTTGAGTGAGCTGATACCGCTCGCCGCAGCCGAACGACCGAGCGCA
GCGAGTCAGTGAGCGAGGAAGCGGAAGAGCGCCCAATACGCAAACCGCCTCTCCCCGCGCGTTGGCCGAT
TCATTAATGCAGCTGGCACGACAGGTTTCCCGACTGGAAAGCGGGCAGTGAGCGCAACGCAATTAATGTG
AGTTAGCTCACTCATTAGGCACCCCAGGCTTTACACTTTATGCTTCCGGCTCGTATGTTGTGTGGAATTG
TGAGCGGATAACAATTTCACACAGGAAACAGCTATGACCATGATTACGCCAAGCGCGCAATTAACCCTCA
CTAAAGGGAACAAAAGCTGGAGCTGCAAGC
Features (pLannotate 1.2.2; 33 found; start..end, strand, type, name):
      5..231     +  promoter       RSV promoter: Rous sarcoma virus enhancer/promoter
    232..412     +  LTR            5' LTR (truncated): truncated 5' long terminal repeat (LTR) from HIV-1
    459..584     +  misc_feature   HIV-1 Ψ: packaging signal of human immunodeficiency virus type 1
    568..931     +  CDS            HIV-1 gag (fragment): gag protein from human immunodeficiency virus 1; gag
   1077..1310    +  misc_feature   RRE: The Rev response element (RRE) of HIV-1 allows for Rev-dependent mRNA export from the nucleus to the cytoplasm.
   1687..1713    +  CDS            Rev (fragment): human immunodeficiency virus 1 (HIV-1) Rev protein; rev; enhances nuclear export of unspliced and incompletely spliced viral mRNAs
   1720..1743    +  promoter       SV40 promoter (fragment): SV40 early promoter
   1744..1815    +  promoter       SV40 promoter (fragment): SV40 enhancer and early promoter
   1839..1974    +  rep_origin     SV40 ori: SV40 origin of replication
   2020..2616    +  CDS            PuroR (fragment): puromycin N-acetyltransferase; pac from Streptomyces; confers resistance to puromycin
   2665..2782    +  misc_feature   cPPT/CTS: central polypurine tract and central termination sequence of HIV-1
   2847..2913    +  CDS            small t antigen (fragment): SV40 (simian virus 40) small t antigen
   2920..4098    +  promoter       EF-1α promoter: strong constitutive promoter for human elongation factor EF-1α
   4115..4672    +  CDS            ZNF19 (fragment): ZNF19_HUMAN - Also known as KOX12. Experimental evidence at protein level: Swiss-Prot protein existence level 1. May be involved in transcriptional regulation. From Homo sapiens (Human).
   5311..5327    -  CDS            p65 (fragment): C-terminal portion of the p65 subunit of mouse NF-κB
   5435..5488    +  CDS            ZNF19 (fragment): ZNF19_HUMAN - Also known as KOX12. Experimental evidence at protein level: Swiss-Prot protein existence level 1. May be involved in transcriptional regulation. From Homo sapiens (Human).
   5504..5557    +  promoter       U6 promoter (fragment): RNA polymerase III promoter for human U6 snRNA
   5599..6187    +  misc_feature   WPRE: woodchuck hepatitis virus posttranscriptional regulatory element
   6238..6257    +  misc_feature   cPPT/CTS (fragment): central polypurine tract and central termination sequence of HIV-1
   6259..6492    +  LTR            3' LTR (ΔU3): self-inactivating 3' long terminal repeat (LTR) from HIV-1
   6570..6691    +  polyA_signal   SV40 poly(A) signal: SV40 polyadenylation signal
   6731..6866    +  rep_origin     SV40 ori: SV40 origin of replication
   6887..6905    -  promoter       T7 promoter: promoter for bacteriophage T7 RNA polymerase
   6913..7068    +  CDS            lacZα (fragment): LacZα fragment of β-galactosidase; lacZ fragment
   7073..7501    +  rep_origin     f1 ori (sequence partly withheld): f1 bacteriophage origin of replication; arrow indicates direction of (+) strand synthesis
   7554..7658    +  promoter       AmpR promoter: bla
   7659..8519    +  CDS            AmpR: β-lactamase; bla; confers resistance to ampicillin, carbenicillin, and related antibiotics
   8690..9278    +  rep_origin     ori: high-copy-number ColE1/pMB1/pBR322/pUC origin of replication
   9461..9553    +  CDS            lacI (fragment): lac repressor; lacI; The lac repressor binds to the lac operator to inhibit transcription in E. coli. This inhibition can be relieved by adding lactose or isopropyl-β-D-thiogalactopyranoside (IPTG).
   9566..9587    +  protein_bind   CAP binding site: CAP binding activates transcription in the presence of cAMP. E. coli catabolite activator protein
   9602..9632    +  promoter       lac promoter: promoter for the E. coli lac operon
   9640..9656    +  protein_bind   lac operator: The lac repressor binds to the lac operator to inhibit transcription in E. coli. This inhibition can be relieved by adding lactose or isopropyl-β-D-thiogalactopyranoside (IPTG). lac repressor encoded by lacI
   9701..9719    +  promoter       T3 promoter: promoter for bacteriophage T3 RNA polymerase
