[The description below was written by a language model from this plasmid's Addgene catalogue record and pLannotate feature annotations shown in this document.]
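Description:
TFORF2339 is a lentiviral mammalian expression plasmid built on the pLX_TRC317 backbone and carrying the human zinc-finger gene ZNF19 (also known as KOX12) as one member of a barcoded transcription factor ORF collection. It is maintained in E. coli through a high-copy ColE1/pUC-type origin with ampicillin resistance (AmpR), and the bacterial portion also retains an f1 origin plus remnants of a lac promoter/operator and T7 and T3 promoters from the parent cloning vector. The depositor notes that recombination can occur during propagation, a common issue with LTR-containing plasmids, and that the ORF itself was made by gene synthesis.

The transfer cassette has a third-generation, self-inactivating layout. An RSV promoter drives a truncated HIV-1 5' LTR, followed by the Ψ packaging signal with a gag fragment, the Rev response element, a cPPT/CTS and a ΔU3 3' LTR with a downstream SV40 polyadenylation signal. Within the provirus, an SV40 early promoter/origin region expresses puromycin N-acetyltransferase for selection of transduced cells. A separate EF-1α promoter drives the ZNF19 ORF, with a WPRE downstream to enhance transcript expression.

The automated annotation marks only the two ends of the ORF region as ZNF19 fragments. It also reports short hits to p65, U6 and small t antigen, which are probably spurious matches or leftover sequence. The unique 24-bp barcode described in the catalogue entry is not annotated, so its position is not stated. The barcode allows each transcription factor to be identified in pooled overexpression screens, such as those for directed differentiation.
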