Addgene plasmid #142038: TFORF2339
Purpose: Lentiviral vector for overexpressing transcription factor ORFs with unique 24-bp barcodes. Barcodes facilitate identification of transcription factors in pooled screens.
Depositing lab: Feng Zhang. Depositing organization: Broad Institute. Publication: A transcription factor atlas of directed differentiation. Joung J, Ma S, Tay T, Geiger-Schuller KR, Kirchgatterer PC, Verdine VK, Guo B, Arias-Garcia MA, Allen WE, Singh A, Kuksenko O, Abudayyeh OO, Gootenberg JS, Fu Z, Macrae RK, Buenrostro JD, Regev A, Zhang F. Cell. 2023 Jan 5;186(1):209-229.e26. doi: 10.1016/j.cell.2022.11.026. PubMed 36608654.
Backbone
  Vector backbone: pLX_TRC317
  Backbone manufacturer: Broad Institute Genetic Perturbation Platform
  Backbone size w/o insert (bp): 8264
  Vector type: Mammalian Expression, Lentiviral
  Selectable markers: Puromycin
Growth in bacteria
  Bacterial resistance: Ampicillin, 100 μg/mL
  Growth temperature: 37°C
  Growth strain: NEB Stable
  Copy number: High Copy
Gene/Insert
  Gene/Insert name: ZNF19
  Species: H. sapiens (human)
  Insert size (bp): 1478
  Entrez Gene: ZNF19 (a.k.a. KOX12, MGC51021)
  Promoter: EF1a
  Cloning method: Unknown
  Sequencing primers: 5′ GGGTGGAGACTGAAGTTAGGCCAG; 3′ CACATAGCGTAAAAGGAGCAACATAG
Terms and licenses: Academic/Nonprofit Terms; Industry Terms: Not Available to Industry
Depositor comments: NM_006961,ENST00000288177,ENST00000564230 . The transcription factor ORF portion of this plasmid was synthesized by Genewiz. Please test multiple small colonies in case of plasmid recombination. To make this collection available in a timely manner, a portion of this collection was not fully sequenced by Addgene. If an Addgene verified full plasmid sequence is not available, please contact us prior to placing an order to request the full sequence.
How to cite: TFORF2339 was a gift from Feng Zhang (Addgene plasmid # 142038 ; http://n2t.net/addgene:142038 ; RRID:Addgene_142038)
