>Addgene plasmid #142038 | TFORF2339 | depositor partial sequence | sequence record 278251 | Insert
ACCGCCACCATGGCAGCCATGCCTCTGAAAGCTCAATACCAGGAGATGGTGACCTTCGAGGATGTGGCTG
TGCACTTCACCAAGACAGAATGGACTGGCCTTTCTCCTGCCCAGAGGGCCCTGTACAGAAGTGTGATGTT
GGAGAATTTTGGGAACCTGACTGCTTTGGGGTACCCAGTTCCCAAACCTGCACTGATCTCACTTTTGGAG
AGAGGGGACATGGCTTGGGGCCTGGAAGCACAGGATGATCCCCCAGCAGAGAGGACCAAAAACGTCTGTA
AAGATGTTGAGACCAACATTGACAGTGAGTCCACATTAATCCAGGGAATTTCTGAAGAAAGAGATGGGAT
GATGTCACATGGTCAGCTGAAGAGTGTCCCTCAGAGAACTGACTTCCCAGAAACACGTAATGTGGAAAAG
CACCAGGACATCCCCACAGTGAAAAATATCCAAGGAAAGGTTCCAAGAATCCCCTGTGCAAGGAAACCTT
TCATATGTGAGGAGTGTGGGAAATCCTTCAGCTACTTTTCTTACTATGCTAGACACCAGAGAATCCACAC
TGGGGAGAAACCTTTTGAGTGTAGTGAGTGTGGAAAAGCCTTTAATGGTAATTCTTCGTTAATTCGGCAC
CAGAGGATTCACACTGGAGAGAGACCCTATCAGTGTGAGGAGTGTGGGCGAGCCTTTAATGATAATGCAA
ATCTGATCAGGCATCAGAGAATCCACAGTGGGGACAGACCCTATTACTGTACAGAGTGTGGGAATAGTTT
CACGAGTAGTTCCGAGTTTGTTATACATCAGAGAATCCACACTGGGGAGAAACCCTATGAGTGTAATGAG
TGTGGCAAAGCTTTTGTTGGTAATTCACCCCTACTTCGGCATCAGAAAATCCACACTGGAGAGAAACCCT
ATGAGTGTAATGAGTGTGGCAAAAGCTTTGGAAGGACTTCCCATCTAAGCCAACATCAGCGTATTCACAC
AGGGGAAAAGCCTTATTCTTGTAAAGTATGTGGACAAGCCTTCAATTTTCATACAAAACTAACTCGGCAC
CAGAGAATTCACAGTGAGGAGAAACCCTTTGACTGTGTAGATTGTGGAAAAGCCTTCAGTGCTCAGGAAC
AATTAAAAAGGCATCTGAGAATTCATACTCAGGAGTCTTCCTATGTATGTGATGAGTGTGGAAAAGCCTT
GACTAGCAAAAGAAATCTTCATCAGCATCAAAGAATCCATACTGGAGAGAAACCCTATGAGTGTAGCAAG
TATGAGAAGGCCTTTGGGACTTCTTCCCAGCTAGGTCACCTTGAGCATGTCTACTCTGGAGAGAAGCCTG
TGCTGGACATTTGTCGTTTTGGCCTCCCAGAATTTTTTACCCCCTTTTACTGGTAGTAATGAACTAGTCC
GTAACTTGAAAGTATTTCGATTTCTTGGCTTTATATATCTTGTGGAAAGGACGACGTGAGCTTGACCTTA
CGAGGTCT
