>Addgene plasmid #142038 | TFORF2339 | depositor partial sequence | sequence record 278252 | Barcode
CGTGAGCTTGACCTTACGAGGTCT
